Addgene plasmid #128986: pMM0529
Purpose: Part plasmid for Zif268DBD-CRY2, Type 3 (coding sequence) part
Depositing lab: Megan McClean. Depositing organization: University of Wisconsin, Madison. Publication: A yeast optogenetic toolkit (yOTK) for gene expression control in Saccharomyces cerevisiae. An-Adirekkun JM, Stewart CJ, Geller SH, Patel MT, Melendez J, Oakes BL, Noyes MB, McClean MN. Biotechnol Bioeng. 2019 Dec 2. doi: 10.1002/bit.27234. PubMed 31788779.
Backbone
  Vector backbone: pYTK001
  Vector type: Synthetic Biology
Growth in bacteria
  Bacterial resistance: Chloramphenicol, 25 μg/mL
  Growth temperature: 37°C
  Growth strain: DH5alpha
  Copy number: High Copy
Gene/Insert
  Gene/Insert name: SV40NLS-ZiF268DBD-CRY2
  Species: S. cerevisiae (budding yeast)
  Cloning method: Restriction Enzyme; 5′ cloning site unknown (unknown if destroyed); 3′ cloning site unknown (unknown if destroyed)
Terms and licenses: Academic/Nonprofit Terms; Industry Terms: Not Available to Industry
How to cite: pMM0529 was a gift from Megan McClean (Addgene plasmid # 128986 ; http://n2t.net/addgene:128986 ; RRID:Addgene_128986)
