[The description below was written by a language model from this plasmid's Addgene catalogue record and pLannotate feature annotations shown in this document.]
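Description:
pMM0529 is a 3.8 kb "part plasmid" built in the pYTK001 entry backbone of the modular yeast toolkit cloning system, holding a Type 3 (coding sequence) part for later assembly into yeast expression cassettes. It is a storage and assembly vector propagated in E. coli rather than an expression construct. The annotated backbone consists of a high-copy ColE1/pUC-type origin of replication and a chloramphenicol acetyltransferase (cat) gene with its own promoter, followed by a lambda t0 terminator. No yeast promoter, terminator, origin or auxotrophic marker is annotated, which fits its role as a part to be combined with separate promoter, terminator and vector parts. The cloning sites flanking the insert are not recorded.

The insert is SV40NLS-Zif268DBD-CRY2, a fusion of a nuclear localization signal, the zinc-finger DNA-binding domain of Zif268, and Arabidopsis thaliana cryptochrome 2. The feature table detects the zinc-finger region as a fragment matching ZFHD1, a composite domain that includes Zif268 sequence, so this is best read as a partial match to the Zif268 fingers. It is followed by a full-length CRY2 coding sequence, while the short NLS is not separately annotated. The catalogue lists the insert species as S. cerevisiae, which reflects the intended host rather than the origin of the components.

CRY2 is a blue-light photoreceptor that binds its partner CIB1 upon illumination. Tethering it to a DNA-binding domain gives one half of a light-inducible split transcription factor, typically paired with an activation domain fused to CIB1. The plasmid belongs to a yeast optogenetic toolkit for light-controlled gene expression in S. cerevisiae.
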