Features (pLannotate 1.2.2; 6 found; start..end, strand, type, name):
     40..211     +  CDS            ZFHD1 (DNA binding domain) (fragment): composite human DNA-binding domain composed of domains from the transcription factors Zif268 and Oct-1 (Pomerantz et al., 1995)
    304..2139    +  CDS            CRY2: CRY2_ARATH - Also known as PHH1 From Arabidopsis thaliana (Mouse-ear cress).
   2159..2193    -  terminator     lambda t0 terminator: minimal transcription terminator from phage lambda (Scholtissek and Grosse, 1987)
   2267..2923    -  CDS            cat: CAT_ECOLX - Experimental evidence at protein level: Swiss-Prot protein existence level 1. This enzyme is an effector of chloramphenicol resistance in bacteria. From Escherichia coli. This protein is used as a marker in many commonly used cloning vectors, such as pACYC184.
   2924..3021    -  promoter       cat promoter: promoter of the E. coli cat gene encoding chloramphenicol acetyltransferase
   3105..3693    +  rep_origin     ori: high-copy-number ColE1/pMB1/pBR322/pUC origin of replication
>Addgene plasmid #128986 | pMM0529 | addgene full sequence | sequence record 259435 | Addgene NGS Result
CCCAAGAAGAAGAGGAAGGTTGGTATTCACGGGGGTACCCGCCCATATGCTTGCCCTGTCGAGTCCTGCG
ATCGCCGCTTTTCTCGCTCGGATGAGCTTACCCGCCATATCCGCATCCATACCGGTCAGAAGCCCTTCCA
GTGTCGAATCTGCATGCGTAACTTCAGTCGTAGTGACCACCTTACCACCCACATCCGCACCCACACAGGC
GAGAAGCCTTTTGCCTGTGACATTTGTGGGAGGAAGTTTGCCAGGAGTGATGAACGCAAGAGGCATACCA
AAATCCATACAGGTGCTAGCTTCATGAAGATGGACAAAAAGACTATAGTTTGGTTTAGAAGAGATCTAAG
GATTGAGGATAATCCTGCATTAGCAGCAGCTGCTCACGAAGGATCTGTTTTTCCTGTCTTCATTTGGTGT
CCTGAAGAAGAAGGACAGTTTTATCCTGGAAGAGCTTCAAGATGGTGGATGAAACAATCACTTGCTCACT
TATCTCAATCCTTGAAGGCTCTTGGATCTGACCTCACTTTAATCAAAACCCACAACACGATTTCAGCGAT
CTTGGATTGTATCCGCGTTACCGGTGCTACAAAAGTCGTCTTTAACCACCTCTATGATCCTGTTTCGTTA
GTTCGGGACCATACCGTAAAGGAGAAGCTGGTGGAACGTGGGATCTCTGTGCAAAGCTACAATGGAGATC
TATTGTATGAACCGTGGGAGATATACTGCGAAAAGGGCAAACCTTTTACGAGTTTCAATTCTTACTGGAA
GAAATGCTTAGATATGTCGATTGAATCCGTTATGCTTCCTCCTCCTTGGCGGTTGATGCCAATAACTGCA
GCGGCTGAAGCGATTTGGGCGTGTTCGATTGAAGAACTAGGGCTGGAGAATGAGGCCGAGAAACCGAGCA
ATGCGTTGTTAACTAGAGCTTGGAGTCCAGGATGGAGCAATGCTGATAAGTTACTAAATGAGTTCATCGA
GAAGCAGTTGATAGATTATGCAAAGAACAGCAAGAAAGTTGTTGGGAATTCTACTTCACTACTTTCTCCG
TATCTCCATTTCGGGGAAATAAGCGTCAGACACGTTTTCCAGTGTGCCCGGATGAAACAAATTATATGGG
CAAGAGATAAGAACAGTGAAGGAGAAGAAAGTGCAGATCTTTTTCTTAGGGGAATCGGTTTAAGAGAGTA
TTCTCGGTATATATGTTTCAACTTCCCGTTTACTCACGAGCAATCGTTGTTGAGTCATCTTCGGTTTTTC
CCTTGGGATGCTGATGTTGATAAGTTCAAGGCCTGGAGACAAGGCAGGACCGGTTATCCGTTGGTGGATG
CCGGAATGAGAGAGCTTTGGGCTACCGGATGGATGCATAACAGAATAAGAGTGATTGTTTCAAGCTTTGC
TGTGAAGTTTCTTCTCCTTCCATGGAAATGGGGAATGAAGTATTTCTGGGATACACTTTTGGATGCTGAT
TTGGAATGTGACATCCTTGGCTGGCAGTATATCTCTGGGAGTATCCCCGATGGCCACGAGCTTGATCGCT
TGGACAATCCCGCGTTACAAGGCGCCAAATATGACCCAGAAGGTGAGTACATAAGGCAATGGCTTCCCGA
GCTTGCGAGATTGCCAACTGAATGGATCCATCATCCATGGGACGCTCCTTTAACCGTACTCAAAGCTTCT
GGTGTGGAACTCGGAACAAACTATGCGAAACCCATTGTAGACATCGACACAGCTCGTGAGCTACTAGCTA
AAGCTATTTCAAGAACCCGTGAAGCACAGATCATGATCGGAGCAGCACCTGATGAGATTGTAGCAGATAG
CTTCGAGGCCTTAGGGGCTAATACCATTAAAGAACCTGGTCTTTGCCCATCTGTGTCTTCTAATGACCAA
CAAGTACCTTCGGCTGTTCGTTACAACGGGTCAAAGAGAGTGAAACCTGAGGAAGAAGAAGAGAGAGACA
TGAAGAAATCTAGGGGATTCGATGAAAGGGAGTTGTTTTCGACTGCTGAATCTTCTTCTTCTTCGAGTGT
GTTTTTCGTTTCGCAGTCTTGCTCGTTGGCATCAGAAGGGAAGAATCTGGAAGGTATTCAAGATTCATCT
GATCAGATTACTACAAGTTTGGGAAAAAATGGTTGCAAAGGATCCTGAGACCAGACCAATAAAAAACGCC
CGGCGGCAACCGAGCGTTCTGAACAAATCCAGATGGAGTTCTGAGGTCATTACTGGATCTATCAACAGGA
GTCCAAGCGAGCTCGATATCAAATTACGCCCCGCCCTGCCACTCATCGCAGTACTGTTGTAATTCATTAA
GCATTCTGCCGACATGGAAGCCATCACAAACGGCATGATGAACCTGAATCGCCAGCGGCATCAGCACCTT
GTCGCCTTGCGTATAATATTTGCCCATGGTGAAAACGGGGGCGAAGAAGTTGTCCATATTGGCCACGTTT
AAATCAAAACTGGTGAAACTCACCCAGGGATTGGCTGAAACGAAAAACATATTCTCAATAAACCCTTTAG
GGAAATAGGCCAGGTTTTCACCGTAACACGCCACATCTTGCGAATATATGTGTAGAAACTGCCGGAAATC
GTCGTGGTATTCACTCCAGAGCGATGAAAACGTTTCAGTTTGCTCATGGAAAACGGTGTAACAAGGGTGA
ACACTATCCCATATCACCAGCTCACCGTCTTTCATTGCCATACGAAATTCCGGATGAGCATTCATCAGGC
GGGCAAGAATGTGAATAAAGGCCGGATAAAACTTGTGCTTATTTTTCTTTACGGTCTTTAAAAAGGCCGT
AATATCCAGCTGAACGGTCTGGTTATAGGTACATTGAGCAACTGACTGAAATGCCTCAAAATGTTCTTTA
CGATGCCATTGGGATATATCAACGGTGGTATATCCAGTGATTTTTTTCTCCATTTTAGCTTCCTTAGCTC
CTGAAAATCTCGATAACTCAAAAAATACGCCCGGTAGTGATCTTATTTCATTATGGTGAAAGTTGGAACC
TCTTACGTGCCCGATCAATCATGACCAAAATCCCTTAACGTGAGTTTTCGTTCCACTGAGCGTCAGACCC
CGTAGAAAAGATCAAAGGATCTTCTTGAGATCCTTTTTTTCTGCGCGTAATCTGCTGCTTGCAAACAAAA
AAACCACCGCTACCAGCGGTGGTTTGTTTGCCGGATCAAGAGCTACCAACTCTTTTTCCGAAGGTAACTG
GCTTCAGCAGAGCGCAGATACCAAATACTGTTCTTCTAGTGTAGCCGTAGTTAGGCCACCACTTCAAGAA
CTCTGTAGCACCGCCTACATACCTCGCTCTGCTAATCCTGTTACCAGTGGCTGCTGCCAGTGGCGATAAG
TCGTGTCTTACCGGGTTGGACTCAAGACGATAGTTACCGGATAAGGCGCAGCGGTCGGGCTGAACGGGGG
GTTCGTGCACACAGCCCAGCTTGGAGCGAACGACCTACACCGAACTGAGATACCTACAGCGTGAGCTATG
AGAAAGCGCCACGCTTCCCGAAGGGAGAAAGGCGGACAGGTATCCGGTAAGCGGCAGGGTCGGAACAGGA
GAGCGCACGAGGGAGCTTCCAGGGGGAAACGCCTGGTATCTTTATAGTCCTGTCGGGTTTCGCCACCTCT
GACTTGAGCGTCGATTTTTGTGATGCTCGTCAGGGGGGCGGAGCCTATGGAAAAACGCCAGCAACGCGGC
CTTTTTACGGTTCCTGGCCTTTTGCTGGCCTTTTGCTCACATGTTCTTTCCTGCGTTATCCCCTGATTCT
GTGGATAACCGTAGTCGGTCTCATATGGCC
